LOCUS       Exported 6339 bp ds-DNA linear SYN 04-JUN-2021
DEFINITION  AAV-mediated expression of ultrasensitive protein calcium sensor
            under the CAG promoter, Cre-dependent expression.
ACCESSION   .
VERSION     .
KEYWORDS    pGP-AAV-CAG-FLEX-jGCaMP7c variant 1513-WPRE
SOURCE      synthetic DNA construct
  ORGANISM  synthetic DNA construct
REFERENCE   1 (bases 1 to 6339)
  AUTHORS   Dana H, Sun Y, Mohar B, Hulse BK, Kerlin AM, Hasseman JP, Tsegaye G,
            Tsang A, Wong A, Patel R, Macklin JJ, Chen Y, Konnerth A, Jayaraman
            V, Looger LL, Schreiter ER, Svoboda K, Kim DS
  TITLE     High-performance calcium sensors for imaging activity in neuronal
            populations and microcompartments.
  JOURNAL   Nat Methods. 2019 Jul;16(7):649-657. doi: 10.1038/s41592-019-0435-6.
            Epub 2019 Jun 17.
  PUBMED    31209382
REFERENCE   2 (bases 1 to 6339)
  AUTHORS   .
  TITLE     Direct Submission
  JOURNAL   Exported Jun 4, 2021 from SnapGene Server 1.1.58
            http://www.snapgene.com
FEATURES             Location/Qualifiers
     source          1..6339
                     /organism="synthetic DNA construct"
                     /mol_type="other DNA"
     primer_bind     410..432
                     /label=pCAGGS-5
                     /note="Chimeric intron in CAG promoter, forward primer"
     primer_bind     494..513
                     /label=pCAG-F
                     /note="Rabbit beta-globin intron, for pCAG plasmids,
                     forward primer"
     protein_bind    complement(548..581)
                     /label=lox2272
                     /bound_moiety="Cre recombinase"
                     /note="Cre-mediated recombination occurs in the 8-bp core
                     sequence (GGATACTT). lox2272 sites are compatible with each
                     other, but incompatible with loxP or loxN sites (Lee and
                     Saito, 1988)."
     protein_bind    complement(644..677)
                     /label=loxP
                     /bound_moiety="Cre recombinase"
                     /note="Cre-mediated recombination occurs in the 8-bp core
                     sequence (GCATACAT)."
     primer_bind     1247..1266
                     /label=EXFP-R
                     /note="For distinguishing EGFP variants, reverse primer"
     primer_bind     1506..1527
                     /label=EGFP-N
                     /note="EGFP, reverse primer"
     primer_bind     complement(1633..1654)
                     /label=EGFP-C
                     /note="EGFP, forward primer"
     CDS             complement(1867..1923)
                     /codon_start=1
                     /product="calmodulin-binding peptide from avian smooth
                     muscle myosin light chain kinase"
                     /label=calmodulin-binding peptide
                     /translation="RRKWNKTGHAVRAIGRLSS"
     regulatory      1935..1944
                     /regulatory_class="other"
                     /note="vertebrate consensus sequence for strong initiation
                     of translation (Kozak, 1987)"
     CDS             complement(1951..1974)
                     /codon_start=1
                     /product="Xpress(TM) epitope tag, including an enterokinase
                     recognition and cleavage site"
                     /label=Xpress(TM) tag
                     /translation="DLYDDDDK"
     CDS             complement(1978..2010)
                     /codon_start=1
                     /product="leader peptide from bacteriophage T7 gene 10"
                     /label=T7 tag (gene 10 leader)
                     /note="promotes efficient translation in E. coli"
                     /translation="MASMTGGQQMG"
     CDS             complement(2014..2031)
                     /codon_start=1
                     /product="6xHis affinity tag"
                     /label=6xHis
                     /translation="HHHHHH"
     regulatory      2037..2046
                     /regulatory_class="other"
                     /note="vertebrate consensus sequence for strong initiation
                     of translation (Kozak, 1987)"
     protein_bind    2057..2090
                     /label=lox2272
                     /bound_moiety="Cre recombinase"
                     /note="Cre-mediated recombination occurs in the 8-bp core
                     sequence (GGATACTT). lox2272 sites are compatible with each
                     other, but incompatible with loxP or loxN sites (Lee and
                     Saito, 1988)."
     protein_bind    2161..2194
                     /label=loxP
                     /bound_moiety="Cre recombinase"
                     /note="Cre-mediated recombination occurs in the 8-bp core
                     sequence (GCATACAT)."
     misc_feature    2236..2824
                     /label=WPRE
                     /note="woodchuck hepatitis virus posttranscriptional
                     regulatory element"
     primer_bind     complement(2289..2309)
                     /label=WPRE-R
                     /note="WPRE, reverse primer"
     CDS             complement(2707..2718)
                     /codon_start=1
                     /product="Factor Xa recognition and cleavage site"
                     /label=Factor Xa site
                     /translation="IEGR"
     polyA_signal    2867..2988
                     /label=SV40 poly(A) signal
                     /note="SV40 polyadenylation signal"
     primer_bind     complement(2878..2897)
                     /label=EBV-rev
                     /note="SV40 polyA terminator, reverse primer"
     primer_bind     2932..2951
                     /label=SV40pA-R
                     /note="SV40 polyA, reverse primer"
     repeat_region   3150..3279
                     /label=AAV2 ITR
     primer_bind     complement(3345..3362)
                     /label=L4440
                     /note="L4440 vector, forward primer"
     rep_origin      complement(3516..4104)
                     /direction=LEFT
                     /label=ori
                     /note="high-copy-number ColE1/pMB1/pBR322/pUC origin of
                     replication"
     primer_bind     complement(3596..3615)
                     /label=pBR322ori-F
                     /note="pBR322 origin, forward primer"
     CDS             complement(4275..5135)
                     /codon_start=1
                     /gene="bla"
                     /product="beta-lactamase"
                     /label=AmpR
                     /note="confers resistance to ampicillin, carbenicillin, and
                     related antibiotics"
                     /translation="MSIQHFRVALIPFFAAFCLPVFAHPETLVKVKDAEDQLGARVGYI
                     ELDLNSGKILESFRPEERFPMMSTFKVLLCGAVLSRIDAGQEQLGRRIHYSQNDLVEYS
                     PVTEKHLTDGMTVRELCSAAITMSDNTAANLLLTTIGGPKELTAFLHNMGDHVTRLDRW
                     EPELNEAIPNDERDTTMPVAMATTLRKLLTGELLTLASRQQLIDWMEADKVAGPLLRSA
                     LPAGWFIADKSGAGERGSRGIIAALGPDGKPSRIVVIYTTGSQATMDERNRQIAEIGAS
                     LIKHW"
     primer_bind     4898..4917
                     /label=Amp-R
                     /note="Ampicillin resistance gene, reverse primer"
     promoter        complement(5136..5240)
                     /gene="bla"
                     /label=AmpR promoter
     rep_origin      complement(5266..5721)
                     /direction=LEFT
                     /label=f1 ori
                     /note="f1 bacteriophage origin of replication; arrow
                     indicates direction of (+) strand synthesis"
     primer_bind     complement(5403..5424)
                     /label=F1ori-F
                     /note="F1 origin, forward primer"
     primer_bind     5615..5634
                     /label=F1ori-R
                     /note="F1 origin, reverse primer"
     repeat_region   5793..5922
                     /label=AAV2 ITR
ORIGIN
        1 gcgaggggcg gggcggggcg aggcggagag gtgcggcggc agccaatcag agcggcgcgc
       61 tccgaaagtt tccttttatg gcgaggcggc ggcggcggcg gccctataaa aagcgaagcg
      121 cgcggcgggc gggagtcgct gcgcgckgcc ttcgccccgt gccccgctcc gccgccgcct
      181 cgcgccgccc gccccggctc tgactgaccg cgttactccc acaggtgagc gggcgggacg
      241 gcccttctcc tccgggctgt aattagcgct tggtttaatg acggcttgtt tcttttctgt
      301 ggctgcgtga aagccttgag gggctccggg agggcccttt gtgcgggggg agcggctcgg
      361 ggctgtccgc ggggggacgg ctgccttcgg gggggacggg gcagggcggg gttcggcttc
      421 tggcgtgtga ccggcggctc tagagcctct gctaaccatg ttcatgcctt cttctttttc
      481 ctacagctcc tgggcaacgt gctggttatt gtgctgtctc atcattttgg caaagaattg
      541 gatccccata acttcgtata aagtatccta tacgaagtta tatcaaaata ggaagaccaa
      601 tgcttcacca tcgacccgaa ttgccaagca tcaccatcga cccataactt cgtataatgt
      661 atgctatacg aagttatact agagctttca cttcgctgtc atcatttgta caaactcttc
      721 gtagtttacc tgaccatccc catcgatgtc tgcttccctg atcatttcat caacctcttc
      781 atctgttaac ttctctccaa ggttgttcat cacgtggcga agctctgctg cactgatgta
      841 gccattgcca tccttatcaa acacaccgaa cgcttctcta atttcttctt cactgtccct
      901 gtagctccct tttcttgcca tcattgtcag gaactcaggg aagtcgattg tgccgtcacc
      961 gtcggcatct acttcattga tcatgtcctg cagctctgct tctgtggggt tctgccccag
     1021 agaacgcatc accgtcccca gctccttggt tgttattgtc ccatccccgt ccttgtcaaa
     1081 tagggagaaa gcctctttaa attctgcgat ctgctcttca gtcagttggt caggaaggtt
     1141 gtactccagc ttgtgcccca ggatgttgcc gtcctccttg aagtcgatgc ccttcagctc
     1201 gatgcggttc accagggtgt cgccctcgaa cttcacctcg gcgcgggtct tgtagttgcc
     1261 gtcgtccttg aagaagatgg tgcgctcctg gatgtagcct tcgggcatgg cggacttgaa
     1321 gaagtcgtgc tgcttcatgt ggtcggggta gcggctgaag cactgcacgc cgtaggtcag
     1381 ggtggtcacg agggtgggcc agggcacggg cagcttgccg gtggtgcaga tgaacttcag
     1441 ggtcagcttg ccgtaggtgg catcgccctc accctcgccg gacacgctga acttgtggcc
     1501 gtttacgtcg ccgtccagct cgaccaggat gggcaccacc ccggtgaaca gctcctcgcc
     1561 cttgctcacc atgctccctc cggtaccgcc cttgtacagc tcgtccatgc cgagagtgat
     1621 cccggcggcg gtcacgaact ccagcaggac catgtgatcg cgcttctcgt tggggtcttt
     1681 cgaaagtttg gactgcacgc tcaggtagtg gttgtcgggc agcagcacgg ggccgtcgcc
     1741 gatgggggtg ttctgctggt agtggtaggc gagctgcacg ccgccgtcct cgatgttgtg
     1801 gcggatcttg aagttcgcct tgatgccgtt cttctgcttg tcggccttga tatagacgtt
     1861 aggctgtgag ctcagccgac ctatagctct gactgcgtga cctgtcttat tccacttacg
     1921 acgtgatgag tcgaccatgg tggcgagatc cttatcgtca tcgtcgtaca gatcccgacc
     1981 catttgctgt ccaccagtca tgctagccat accatgatga tgatgatgat gagaacccat
     2041 ggtggcggat cctagtataa cttcgtatag gatactttat acgaagttat cattgggatt
     2101 cttcctattt tgatccaagc atcaccatcg accctctagt ccagatctca ccatcgaccc
     2161 ataacttcgt atagcataca ttatacgaag ttatgtccct cgaagaggtt cgaattcgat
     2221 atcaagctta tcgataatca acctctggat tacaaaattt gtgaaagatt gactggtatt
     2281 cttaactatg ttgctccttt tacgctatgt ggatacgctg ctttaatgcc tttgtatcat
     2341 gctattgctt cccgtatggc tttcattttc tcctccttgt ataaatcctg gttgctgtct
     2401 ctttatgagg agttgtggcc cgttgtcagg caacgtggcg tggtgtgcac tgtgtttgct
     2461 gacgcaaccc ccactggttg gggcattgcc accacctgtc agctcctttc cgggactttc
     2521 gctttccccc tccctattgc cacggcggaa ctcatcgccg cctgccttgc ccgctgctgg
     2581 acaggggctc ggctgttggg cactgacaat tccgtggtgt tgtcggggaa atcatcgtcc
     2641 tttccttggc tgctcgcctg tgttgccacc tggattctgc gcgggacgtc cttctgctac
     2701 gtcccttcgg ccctcaatcc agcggacctt ccttcccgcg gcctgctgcc ggctctgcgg
     2761 cctcttccgc gtcttcgcct tcgccctcag acgagtcgga tctccctttg ggccgcctcc
     2821 ccgcatcgat accgtcgacc cgggcggccg cttcgagcag acatgataag atacattgat
     2881 gagtttggac aaaccacaac tagaatgcag tgaaaaaaat gctttatttg tgaaatttgt
     2941 gatgctattg ctttatttgt aaccattata agctgcaata aacaagttaa caacaacaat
     3001 tgcattcatt ttatgtttca ggttcagggg gagatgtggg aggtttttta aagcaagtaa
     3061 aacctctaca aatgtggtaa aatcgataag gatcttccta gagcatggct acgtagataa
     3121 gtagcatggc gggttaatca ttaactacaa ggaaccccta gtgatggagt tggccactcc
     3181 ctctctgcgc gctcgctcgc tcactgaggc cgggcgacca aaggtcgccc gacgcccggg
     3241 ctttgcccgg gcggcctcag tgagcgagcg agcgcgcagc tgcattaatg aatcggccaa
     3301 cgcgcgggga gaggcggttt gcgtattggg cgctcttccg cttcctcgct cactgactcg
     3361 ctgcgctcgg tcgttcggct gcggcgagcg gtatcagctc actcaaaggc ggtaatacgg
     3421 ttatccacag aatcagggga taacgcagga aagaacatgt gagcaaaagg ccagcaaaag
     3481 gccaggaacc gtaaaaaggc cgcgttgctg gcgtttttcc ataggctccg cccccctgac
     3541 gagcatcaca aaaatcgacg ctcaagtcag aggtggcgaa acccgacagg actataaaga
     3601 taccaggcgt ttccccctgg aagctccctc gtgcgctctc ctgttccgac cctgccgctt
     3661 accggatacc tgtccgcctt tctcccttcg ggaagcgtgg cgctttctca tagctcacgc
     3721 tgtaggtatc tcagttcggt gtaggtcgtt cgctccaagc tgggctgtgt gcacgaaccc
     3781 cccgttcagc ccgaccgctg cgccttatcc ggtaactatc gtcttgagtc caacccggta
     3841 agacacgact tatcgccact ggcagcagcc actggtaaca ggattagcag agcgaggtat
     3901 gtaggcggtg ctacagagtt cttgaagtgg tggcctaact acggctacac tagaagaaca
     3961 gtatttggta tctgcgctct gctgaagcca gttaccttcg gaaaaagagt tggtagctct
     4021 tgatccggca aacaaaccac cgctggtagc ggtggttttt ttgtttgcaa gcagcagatt
     4081 acgcgcagaa aaaaaggatc tcaagaagat cctttgatct tttctacggg gtctgacgct
     4141 cagtggaacg aaaactcacg ttaagggatt ttggtcatga gattatcaaa aaggatcttc
     4201 acctagatcc ttttaaatta aaaatgaagt tttaaatcaa tctaaagtat atatgagtaa
     4261 acttggtctg acagttacca atgcttaatc agtgaggcac ctatctcagc gatctgtcta
     4321 tttcgttcat ccatagttgc ctgactcccc gtcgtgtaga taactacgat acgggagggc
     4381 ttaccatctg gccccagtgc tgcaatgata ccgcgagacc cacgctcacc ggctccagat
     4441 ttatcagcaa taaaccagcc agccggaagg gccgagcgca gaagtggtcc tgcaacttta
     4501 tccgcctcca tccagtctat taattgttgc cgggaagcta gagtaagtag ttcgccagtt
     4561 aatagtttgc gcaacgttgt tgccattgct acaggcatcg tggtgtcacg ctcgtcgttt
     4621 ggtatggctt cattcagctc cggttcccaa cgatcaaggc gagttacatg atcccccatg
     4681 ttgtgcaaaa aagcggttag ctccttcggt cctccgatcg ttgtcagaag taagttggcc
     4741 gcagtgttat cactcatggt tatggcagca ctgcataatt ctcttactgt catgccatcc
     4801 gtaagatgct tttctgtgac tggtgagtac tcaaccaagt cattctgaga atagtgtatg
     4861 cggcgaccga gttgctcttg cccggcgtca atacgggata ataccgcgcc acatagcaga
     4921 actttaaaag tgctcatcat tggaaaacgt tcttcggggc gaaaactctc aaggatctta
     4981 ccgctgttga gatccagttc gatgtaaccc actcgtgcac ccaactgatc ttcagcatct
     5041 tttactttca ccagcgtttc tgggtgagca aaaacaggaa ggcaaaatgc cgcaaaaaag
     5101 ggaataaggg cgacacggaa atgttgaata ctcatactct tcctttttca atattattga
     5161 agcatttatc agggttattg tctcatgagc ggatacatat ttgaatgtat ttagaaaaat
     5221 aaacaaatag gggttccgcg cacatttccc cgaaaagtgc cacctaaatt gtaagcgtta
     5281 atattttgtt aaaattcgcg ttaaattttt gttaaatcag ctcatttttt aaccaatagg
     5341 ccgaaatcgg caaaatccct tataaatcaa aagaatagac cgagataggg ttgagtgttg
     5401 ttccagtttg gaacaagagt ccactattaa agaacgtgga ctccaacgtc aaaggnnnnn
     5461 nnnnnnnnnn nnnnnnnnnn nnnnnnnnnn nnnnnnnnnn nnnntnnnnn nnnnnnnnnn
     5521 nnnnnnnnnn nnnnnnnnnn nnnnnnnnnn nnnnnnnnnn nnnnnnnnnn nnnnnnnnnn
     5581 nnnnnnnnnn nnnnnngnnn nnnnnnnnnn nnnnnnnnnn nnnnnnnnnn nnnnnnnnnn
     5641 nnnnnnnnnn nnnnnnnnnn nnnnnnnnnn nnnnnnnnnn nnnnnnnnnn nnnnnnnnnn
     5701 nnnnnnnnnn nnnnnnnnnn ncccattcgc cattcaggct gcgcaactgt tgggaagggc
     5761 gatcggtgcg ggcctcttcg ctattacgcc agctgcgcgc tcgctcgctc actgaggccg
     5821 cccgggcaaa gcccgggcgt cgggcgacct ttggtcgccc ggcctcagtg agcgagcgag
     5881 cgcgcagaga gggagtggcc aactccatca ctaggggttc cttgtagtta atgattaacc
     5941 cgccatgcta cttatctacg tagccatgct ctaggaagag taccattgac gtcaataatg
     6001 acgtatgttc ccatagtaac gccaataggg actttccatt gacgtcaatg ggtggagtat
     6061 ttacggtaaa ctgcccactt ggcagtacat caagtgtatc atatgccaag tacgccccct
     6121 attgacgtca atgacggtaa atggcccgcc tggcattatg cccagtacat gaccttatgg
     6181 gactttccta cttggcagta catctacgta ttagtcatcg ctattaccat ggtcgaggtg
     6241 agccccacgt tctgcttcac tctccccatc tcccccccct ccccaccccc aattttgtat
     6301 ttatttattt tttaattatt ttgtgcagcg atgggggcg
//
