>Addgene plasmid #105323 | pGP-AAV-CAG-FLEX-jGCaMP7c variant 1513-WPRE | addgene full sequence | sequence record 474184 | Addgene NGS Result
AGCTTGATATCGAATTCGAACCTCTTCGAGGGACATAACTTCGTATAATGTATGCTATACGAAGTTATGG
GTCGATGGTGAGATCTGGACTAGAGGGTCGATGGTGATGCTTGGATCAAAATAGGAAGAATCCCAATGAT
AACTTCGTATAAAGTATCCTATACGAAGTTATACTAGGATCCGCCACCATGGGTTCTCATCATCATCATC
ATCATGGTATGGCTAGCATGACTGGTGGACAGCAAATGGGTCGGGATCTGTACGACGATGACGATAAGGA
TCTCGCCACCATGGTCGACTCATCACGTCGTAAGTGGAATAAGACAGGTCACGCAGTCAGAGCTATAGGT
CGGCTGAGCTCACAGCCTAACGTCTATATCAAGGCCGACAAGCAGAAGAACGGCATCAAGGCGAACTTCA
AGATCCGCCACAACATCGAGGACGGCGGCGTGCAGCTCGCCTACCACTACCAGCAGAACACCCCCATCGG
CGACGGCCCCGTGCTGCTGCCCGACAACCACTACCTGAGCGTGCAGTCCAAACTTTCGAAAGACCCCAAC
GAGAAGCGCGATCACATGGTCCTGCTGGAGTTCGTGACCGCCGCCGGGATCACTCTCGGCATGGACGAGC
TGTACAAGGGCGGTACCGGAGGGAGCATGGTGAGCAAGGGCGAGGAGCTGTTCACCGGGGTGGTGCCCAT
CCTGGTCGAGCTGGACGGCGACGTAAACGGCCACAAGTTCAGCGTGTCCGGCGAGGGTGAGGGCGATGCC
ACCTACGGCAAGCTGACCCTGAAGTTCATCTGCACCACCGGCAAGCTGCCCGTGCCCTGGCCCACCCTCG
TGACCACCCTGACCTACGGCGTGCAGTGCTTCAGCCGCTACCCCGACCACATGAAGCAGCACGACTTCTT
CAAGTCCGCCATGCCCGAAGGCTACATCCAGGAGCGCACCATCTTCTTCAAGGACGACGGCAACTACAAG
ACCCGCGCCGAGGTGAAGTTCGAGGGCGACACCCTGGTGAACCGCATCGAGCTGAAGGGCATCGACTTCA
AGGAGGACGGCAACATCCTGGGGCACAAGCTGGAGTACAACCTTCCTGACCAACTGACTGAAGAGCAGAT
CGCAGAATTTAAAGAGGCTTTCTCCCTATTTGACAAGGACGGGGATGGGACAATAACAACCAAGGAGCTG
GGGACGGTGATGCGTTCTCTGGGGCAGAACCCCACAGAAGCAGAGCTGCAGGACATGATCAATGAAGTAG
ATGCCGACGGTGACGGCACAATCGACTTCCCTGAGTTCCTGACAATGATGGCAAGAAAAGGGAGCTACAG
GGACAGTGAAGAAGAAATTAGAGAAGCGTTCGGTGTGTTTGATAAGGATGGCAATGGCTACATCAGTGCA
GCAGAGCTTCGCCACGTGATGAACAACCTTGGAGAGAAGTTAACAGATGAAGAGGTTGATGAAATGATCA
GGGAAGCAGACATCGATGGGGATGGTCAGGTAAACTACGAAGAGTTTGTACAAATGATGACAGCGAAGTG
AAAGCTCTAGTATAACTTCGTATAGCATACATTATACGAAGTTATGGGTCGATGGTGATGCTTGGCAATT
CGGGTCGATGGTGAAGCATTGGTCTTCCTATTTTGATATAACTTCGTATAGGATACTTTATACGAAGTTA
TGGGGATCCAATTCTTTGCCAAAATGATGAGACAGCACAATAACCAGCACGTTGCCCAGGAGCTGTAGGA
AAAAGAAGAAGGCATGAACATGGTTAGCAGAGGCTCTAGAGCCGCCGGTCACACGCCAGAAGCCGAACCC
CGCCCTGCCCCGTCCCCCCCGAAGGCAGCCGTCCCCCCGCGGACAGCCCCGAGCCGCTCCCCCCGCACAA
AGGGCCCTCCCGGAGCCCCTCAAGGCTTTCACGCAGCCACAGAAAAGAAACAAGCCGTCATTAAACCAAG
CGCTAATTACAGCCCGGAGGAGAAGGGCCGTCCCGCCCGCTCACCTGTGGGAGTAACGCGGTCAGTCAGA
GCCGGGGCGGGCGGCGCGAGGCGGCGGCGGAGCGGGGCACGGGGCGAAGGCAGCGCGCAGCGACTCCCGC
CCGCCGCGCGCTTCGCTTTTTATAGGGCCGCCGCCGCCGCCGCCTCGCCATAAAAGGAAACTTTCGGAGC
GCGCCGCTCTGATTGGCTGCCGCCGCACCTCTCCGCCTCGCCCCGCCCCGCCCCTCGCCCCGCCCCGCCC
CGCCTGGCGCGCGCCCCCCCCCCCCCCCCGCCCCCATCGCTGCACAAAATAATTAAAAAATAAATAAATA
CAAAATTGGGGGTGGGGAGGGGGGGGAGATGGGGAGAGTGAAGCAGAACGTGGGGCTCACCTCGACCATG
GTAATAGCGATGACTAATACGTAGATGTACTGCCAAGTAGGAAAGTCCCATAAGGTCATGTACTGGGCAT
AATGCCAGGCGGGCCATTTACCGTCATTGACGTCAATAGGGGGCGTACTTGGCATATGATACACTTGATG
TACTGCCAAGTGGGCAGTTTACCGTAAATACTCCACCCATTGACGTCAATGGAAAGTCCCTATTGGCGTT
ACTATGGGAACATACGTCATTATTGACGTCAATGGTACTCTTCCTAGAGCATGGCTACGTAGATAAGTAG
CATGGCGGGTTAATCATTAACTACAAGGAACCCCTAGTGATGGAGTTGGCCACTCCCTCTCTGCGCGCTC
GCTCGCTCACTGAGGCCGGGCGACCAAAGGTCGCCCGACGCCCGGGCTTTGCCCGGGCGGCCTCAGTGAG
CGAGCGAGCGCGCAGCTGGCGTAATAGCGAAGAGGCCCGCACCGATCGCCCTTCCCAACAGTTGCGCAGC
CTGAATGGCGAATGGG
[124 nt withheld, positions 2887-3010]
C
[91 nt withheld, positions 3012-3102]
A
[49 nt withheld, positions 3104-3152]
CCTTTGACGTTGGAGTCCACGTTCTTTAATAGTGGACTCTTGTTCCAAACTGGAACAACACTCAACCCTA
TCTCGGTCTATTCTTTTGATTTATAAGGGATTTTGCCGATTTCGGCCTATTGGTTAAAAAATGAGCTGAT
TTAACAAAAATTTAACGCGAATTTTAACAAAATATTAACGCTTACAATTTAGGTGGCACTTTTCGGGGAA
ATGTGCGCGGAACCCCTATTTGTTTATTTTTCTAAATACATTCAAATATGTATCCGCTCATGAGACAATA
ACCCTGATAAATGCTTCAATAATATTGAAAAAGGAAGAGTATGAGTATTCAACATTTCCGTGTCGCCCTT
ATTCCCTTTTTTGCGGCATTTTGCCTTCCTGTTTTTGCTCACCCAGAAACGCTGGTGAAAGTAAAAGATG
CTGAAGATCAGTTGGGTGCACGAGTGGGTTACATCGAACTGGATCTCAACAGCGGTAAGATCCTTGAGAG
TTTTCGCCCCGAAGAACGTTTTCCAATGATGAGCACTTTTAAAGTTCTGCTATGTGGCGCGGTATTATCC
CGTATTGACGCCGGGCAAGAGCAACTCGGTCGCCGCATACACTATTCTCAGAATGACTTGGTTGAGTACT
CACCAGTCACAGAAAAGCATCTTACGGATGGCATGACAGTAAGAGAATTATGCAGTGCTGCCATAACCAT
GAGTGATAACACTGCGGCCAACTTACTTCTGACAACGATCGGAGGACCGAAGGAGCTAACCGCTTTTTTG
CACAACATGGGGGATCATGTAACTCGCCTTGATCGTTGGGAACCGGAGCTGAATGAAGCCATACCAAACG
ACGAGCGTGACACCACGATGCCTGTAGCAATGGCAACAACGTTGCGCAAACTATTAACTGGCGAACTACT
TACTCTAGCTTCCCGGCAACAATTAATAGACTGGATGGAGGCGGATAAAGTTGCAGGACCACTTCTGCGC
TCGGCCCTTCCGGCTGGCTGGTTTATTGCTGATAAATCTGGAGCCGGTGAGCGTGGGTCTCGCGGTATCA
TTGCAGCACTGGGGCCAGATGGTAAGCCCTCCCGTATCGTAGTTATCTACACGACGGGGAGTCAGGCAAC
TATGGATGAACGAAATAGACAGATCGCTGAGATAGGTGCCTCACTGATTAAGCATTGGTAACTGTCAGAC
CAAGTTTACTCATATATACTTTAGATTGATTTAAAACTTCATTTTTAATTTAAAAGGATCTAGGTGAAGA
TCCTTTTTGATAATCTCATGACCAAAATCCCTTAACGTGAGTTTTCGTTCCACTGAGCGTCAGACCCCGT
AGAAAAGATCAAAGGATCTTCTTGAGATCCTTTTTTTCTGCGCGTAATCTGCTGCTTGCAAACAAAAAAA
CCACCGCTACCAGCGGTGGTTTGTTTGCCGGATCAAGAGCTACCAACTCTTTTTCCGAAGGTAACTGGCT
TCAGCAGAGCGCAGATACCAAATACTGTTCTTCTAGTGTAGCCGTAGTTAGGCCACCACTTCAAGAACTC
TGTAGCACCGCCTACATACCTCGCTCTGCTAATCCTGTTACCAGTGGCTGCTGCCAGTGGCGATAAGTCG
TGTCTTACCGGGTTGGACTCAAGACGATAGTTACCGGATAAGGCGCAGCGGTCGGGCTGAACGGGGGGTT
CGTGCACACAGCCCAGCTTGGAGCGAACGACCTACACCGAACTGAGATACCTACAGCGTGAGCTATGAGA
AAGCGCCACGCTTCCCGAAGGGAGAAAGGCGGACAGGTATCCGGTAAGCGGCAGGGTCGGAACAGGAGAG
CGCACGAGGGAGCTTCCAGGGGGAAACGCCTGGTATCTTTATAGTCCTGTCGGGTTTCGCCACCTCTGAC
TTGAGCGTCGATTTTTGTGATGCTCGTCAGGGGGGCGGAGCCTATGGAAAAACGCCAGCAACGCGGCCTT
TTTACGGTTCCTGGCCTTTTGCTGGCCTTTTGCTCACATGTTCTTTCCTGCGTTATCCCCTGATTCTGTG
GATAACCGTATTACCGCCTTTGAGTGAGCTGATACCGCTCGCCGCAGCCGAACGACCGAGCGCAGCGAGT
CAGTGAGCGAGGAAGCGGAAGAGCGCCCAATACGCAAACCGCCTCTCCCCGCGCGTTGGCCGATTCATTA
ATGCAGCTGCGCGCTCGCTCGCTCACTGAGGCCGCCCGGGCAAAGCCCGGGCGTCGGGCGACCTTTGGTC
GCCCGGCCTCAGTGAGCGAGCGAGCGCGCAGAGAGGGAGTGGCCAACTCCATCACTAGGGGTTCCTTGTA
GTTAATGATTAACCCGCCATGCTACTTATCTACGTAGCCATGCTCTAGGAAGATCCTTATCGATTTTACC
ACATTTGTAGAGGTTTTACTTGCTTTAAAAAACCTCCCACATCTCCCCCTGAACCTGAAACATAAAATGA
ATGCAATTGTTGTTGTTAACTTGTTTATTGCAGCTTATAATGGTTACAAATAAAGCAATAGCATCACAAA
TTTCACAAATAAAGCATTTTTTTCACTGCATTCTAGTTGTGGTTTGTCCAAACTCATCAATGTATCTTAT
CATGTCTGCTCGAAGCGGCCGCCCGGGTCGACGGTATCGATGCGGGGAGGCGGCCCAAAGGGAGATCCGA
CTCGTCTGAGGGCGAAGGCGAAGACGCGGAAGAGGCCGCAGAGCCGGCAGCAGGCCGCGGGAAGGAAGGT
CCGCTGGATTGAGGGCCGAAGGGACGTAGCAGAAGGACGTCCCGCGCAGAATCCAGGTGGCAACACAGGC
GAGCAGCCAAGGAAAGGACGATGATTTCCCCGACAACACCACGGAATTGTCAGTGCCCAACAGCCGAGCC
CCTGTCCAGCAGCGGGCAAGGCAGGCGGCGATGAGTTCCGCCGTGGCAATAGGGAGGGGGAAAGCGAAAG
TCCCGGAAAGGAGCTGACAGGTGGTGGCAATGCCCCAACCAGTGGGGGTTGCGTCAGCAAACACAGTGCA
CACCACGCCACGTTGCCTGACAACGGGCCACAACTCCTCATAAAGAGACAGCAACCAGGATTTATACAAG
GAGGAGAAAATGAAAGCCATACGGGAAGCAATAGCATGATACAAAGGCATTAAAGCAGCGTATCCACATA
GCGTAAAAGGAGCAACATAGTTAAGAATACCAGTCAATCTTTCACAAATTTTGTAATCCAGAGGTTGATT
ATCGATA
Features (pLannotate 1.2.2; 22 found; start..end, strand, type, name):
     35..68      -  protein_bind   loxP: Cre-mediated recombination occurs in the 8-bp core sequence (GCATACAT). Cre recombinase
    139..172     -  protein_bind   lox2272: Cre-mediated recombination occurs in the 8-bp core sequence (GGATACTT). lox2272 sites are compatible with each other, but incompatible with loxP or loxN sites (Lee and Saito, 1988). Cre recombinase
    189..1541    +  CDS            GCaMP6m: improved fluorescent protein-based calcium sensor (Chen et al., 2013)
   1552..1585    +  protein_bind   loxP: Cre-mediated recombination occurs in the 8-bp core sequence (GCATACAT). Cre recombinase
   1648..1681    +  protein_bind   lox2272: Cre-mediated recombination occurs in the 8-bp core sequence (GGATACTT). lox2272 sites are compatible with each other, but incompatible with loxP or loxN sites (Lee and Saito, 1988). Cre recombinase
   1680..1745    -  CDS            HBB (fragment): HBB_LEPEU - Experimental evidence at protein level: Swiss-Prot protein existence level 1. Involved in oxygen transport from the lung to the various peripheral tissues. From Lepus europaeus (European hare).
   1743..1873    -  intron         chimeric intron (fragment): chimera between introns from chicken β-actin and rabbit β-globin
   1962..2097    -  intron         hybrid intron (fragment): hybrid between chicken β-actin (CBA) and minute virus of mice (MMV) introns (Gray et al., 2011)
   2098..2375    -  promoter       chicken β-actin promoter: No description available
   2377..2625    -  enhancer       CMV enhancer (fragment): human cytomegalovirus immediate early enhancer
   2686..2818    +  repeat_region  AAV2 ITR (fragment): inverted terminal repeat of adeno-associated virus serotype 2 inverted
   2813..2882    +  CDS            lacZα (fragment): LacZα fragment of β-galactosidase; lacZ fragment
   2887..3315    +  rep_origin     f1 ori (sequence partly withheld): f1 bacteriophage origin of replication; arrow indicates direction of (+) strand synthesis
   3368..3472    +  promoter       AmpR promoter: bla
   3473..4333    +  CDS            AmpR: β-lactamase; bla; confers resistance to ampicillin, carbenicillin, and related antibiotics
   4504..5092    +  rep_origin     ori: high-copy-number ColE1/pMB1/pBR322/pUC origin of replication
   5275..5331    +  CDS            lacI (fragment): lac repressor; lacI; The lac repressor binds to the lac operator to inhibit transcription in E. coli. This inhibition can be relieved by adding lactose or isopropyl-β-D-thiogalactopyranoside (IPTG).
   5325..5458    -  repeat_region  AAV2 ITR: inverted terminal repeat of adeno-associated virus serotype 2 inverted
   5529..5597    +  CDS            large T antigen (fragment): large T antigen from SV40 (simian virus 40)
   5620..5741    +  polyA_signal   SV40 poly(A) signal: SV40 polyadenylation signal
   5784..6372    -  misc_feature   WPRE: woodchuck hepatitis virus posttranscriptional regulatory element
   6372..17      -  misc_feature   MCS (fragment) (across the origin): pBluescript multiple cloning site
