[The description below was written by a language model from this plasmid's Addgene catalogue record, the feature table of its GenBank file and pLannotate feature annotations shown in this document.]
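Description:
pGP-AAV-CAG-FLEX-jGCaMP7c variant 1513-WPRE is an AAV transfer plasmid of about 6.4 kb for Cre-dependent mammalian expression of the genetically encoded calcium indicator jGCaMP7c. It is built on an AAV-CAG-FLEX backbone. The expression cassette lies between two AAV2 inverted terminal repeats, which allow the intervening DNA to be packaged into recombinant AAV particles. Outside the ITRs the plasmid carries a ColE1/pUC-type origin, an f1 origin and a beta-lactamase gene for ampicillin selection in E. coli. Although the origin is annotated as high-copy, the catalogue lists the plasmid as low copy and names a recombination-reducing strain, consistent with the instability of ITRs.

Transcription is driven by the CAG promoter, which combines the CMV enhancer, the chicken β-actin promoter and a chimeric intron. Downstream, the 1353 bp sensor coding sequence sits in inverted orientation relative to the promoter. It is flanked by paired lox2272 and loxP sites in the FLEX (double-floxed inverted) arrangement. Cre recombinase flips the cassette and then excises one site of each pair, which locks the coding sequence in the sense orientation, so expression is restricted to Cre-positive cells. A WPRE and an SV40 polyadenylation signal follow to enhance transcript stability and processing.

The insert is a GCaMP3-derived variant with listed point substitutions. It carries N-terminal 6xHis, T7 leader and Xpress tags, followed by the myosin light chain kinase calmodulin-binding peptide and the GFP-derived portion of the sensor. The automated annotation labels it GCaMP6m by similarity. The held full-length record (6339 bp) is slightly shorter than the sequenced plasmid (6379 nt), but the two show the same architecture. The stated use is AAV-mediated expression of an ultrasensitive calcium sensor, and the associated publication concerns imaging of neuronal activity.
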