Addgene plasmid #105323: pGP-AAV-CAG-FLEX-jGCaMP7c variant 1513-WPRE
Purpose: AAV-mediated expression of ultrasensitive protein calcium sensor under the CAG promoter, Cre-dependent expression
Depositing lab: Douglas Kim & GENIE Project. Depositing organization: HHMI, Janelia Research Campus. Publication: High-performance calcium sensors for imaging activity in neuronal populations and microcompartments. Dana H, Sun Y, Mohar B, Hulse BK, Kerlin AM, Hasseman JP, Tsegaye G, Tsang A, Wong A, Patel R, Macklin JJ, Chen Y, Konnerth A, Jayaraman V, Looger LL, Schreiter ER, Svoboda K, Kim DS. Nat Methods. 2019 Jul;16(7):649-657. doi: 10.1038/s41592-019-0435-6. Epub 2019 Jun 17. PubMed 31209382.
Backbone
  Vector backbone: AAV-CAG-FLEX
  Backbone manufacturer: Scott Sternson
  Backbone size w/o insert (bp): 5027
  Total vector size (bp): 6380
  Vector type: Mammalian Expression, AAV, Cre/Lox
Growth in bacteria
  Bacterial resistance: Ampicillin, 100 μg/mL
  Growth temperature: 30°C
  Growth strain: NEB Stable
  Copy number: Low Copy
Gene/Insert
  Gene/Insert name: jGCaMP7c variant 1513 (alt names: GCaMP3-L59Q E60P T302L R303P M378G K379S D380Y T381R R392G T412N; GCaMP3 variant 1513; Janelia GCaMP7)
  Species: R. norvegicus (rat), G. gallus (chicken); A. victoria (jellyfish)
  Insert size (bp): 1353
  Promoter: CAG
  Tag / fusion protein: T7 epitope, Xpress tag, 6xHis
  Cloning method: Restriction Enzyme; 5′ cloning site BsmBI (destroyed during cloning); 3′ cloning site BsmBI (destroyed during cloning)
  Sequencing primers: 5′ GGTTCGGCTTCTGGCGTGTGACC
Terms and licenses: Academic/Nonprofit Terms; Industry Terms: Not Available to Industry
How to cite: pGP-AAV-CAG-FLEX-jGCaMP7c variant 1513-WPRE was a gift from Douglas Kim & GENIE Project (Addgene plasmid # 105323 ; http://n2t.net/addgene:105323 ; RRID:Addgene_105323)
