LOCUS       Exported 1353 bp ds-DNA linear SYN 04-JUN-2021
DEFINITION  AAV-mediated expression of ultrasensitive protein calcium sensor
            under the CAG promoter, Cre-dependent expression.
ACCESSION   .
VERSION     .
KEYWORDS    pGP-AAV-CAG-FLEX-jGCaMP7c variant 1513-WPRE
SOURCE      synthetic DNA construct
  ORGANISM  synthetic DNA construct
REFERENCE   1 (bases 1 to 1353)
  AUTHORS   Dana H, Sun Y, Mohar B, Hulse BK, Kerlin AM, Hasseman JP, Tsegaye G,
            Tsang A, Wong A, Patel R, Macklin JJ, Chen Y, Konnerth A, Jayaraman
            V, Looger LL, Schreiter ER, Svoboda K, Kim DS
  TITLE     High-performance calcium sensors for imaging activity in neuronal
            populations and microcompartments.
  JOURNAL   Nat Methods. 2019 Jul;16(7):649-657. doi: 10.1038/s41592-019-0435-6.
            Epub 2019 Jun 17.
  PUBMED    31209382
REFERENCE   2 (bases 1 to 1353)
  AUTHORS   .
  TITLE     Direct Submission
  JOURNAL   Exported Jun 4, 2021 from SnapGene Server 1.1.58
            http://www.snapgene.com
FEATURES             Location/Qualifiers
     source          1..1353
                     /organism="synthetic DNA construct"
                     /mol_type="other DNA"
     CDS             10..27
                     /codon_start=1
                     /product="6xHis affinity tag"
                     /label=6xHis
                     /translation="HHHHHH"
     CDS             31..63
                     /codon_start=1
                     /product="leader peptide from bacteriophage T7 gene 10"
                     /label=T7 tag (gene 10 leader)
                     /note="promotes efficient translation in E. coli"
                     /translation="MASMTGGQQMG"
     CDS             67..90
                     /codon_start=1
                     /product="Xpress(TM) epitope tag, including an enterokinase
                     recognition and cleavage site"
                     /label=Xpress(TM) tag
                     /translation="DLYDDDDK"
     regulatory      97..106
                     /regulatory_class="other"
                     /note="vertebrate consensus sequence for strong initiation
                     of translation (Kozak, 1987)"
     CDS             118..174
                     /codon_start=1
                     /product="calmodulin-binding peptide from avian smooth
                     muscle myosin light chain kinase"
                     /label=calmodulin-binding peptide
                     /translation="RRKWNKTGHAVRAIGRLSS"
     primer_bind     387..408
                     /label=EGFP-C
                     /note="EGFP, forward primer"
     primer_bind     complement(514..535)
                     /label=EGFP-N
                     /note="EGFP, reverse primer"
     primer_bind     complement(775..794)
                     /label=EXFP-R
                     /note="For distinguishing EGFP variants, reverse primer"
ORIGIN
        1 atgggttctc atcatcatca tcatcatggt atggctagca tgactggtgg acagcaaatg
       61 ggtcgggatc tgtacgacga tgacgataag gatctcgcca ccatggtcga ctcatcacgt
      121 cgtaagtgga ataagacagg tcacgcagtc agagctatag gtcggctgag ctcacagcct
      181 aacgtctata tcaaggccga caagcagaag aacggcatca aggcgaactt caagatccgc
      241 cacaacatcg aggacggcgg cgtgcagctc gcctaccact accagcagaa cacccccatc
      301 ggcgacggcc ccgtgctgct gcccgacaac cactacctga gcgtgcagtc caaactttcg
      361 aaagacccca acgagaagcg cgatcacatg gtcctgctgg agttcgtgac cgccgccggg
      421 atcactctcg gcatggacga gctgtacaag ggcggtaccg gagggagcat ggtgagcaag
      481 ggcgaggagc tgttcaccgg ggtggtgccc atcctggtcg agctggacgg cgacgtaaac
      541 ggccacaagt tcagcgtgtc cggcgagggt gagggcgatg ccacctacgg caagctgacc
      601 ctgaagttca tctgcaccac cggcaagctg cccgtgccct ggcccaccct cgtgaccacc
      661 ctgacctacg gcgtgcagtg cttcagccgc taccccgacc acatgaagca gcacgacttc
      721 ttcaagtccg ccatgcccga aggctacatc caggagcgca ccatcttctt caaggacgac
      781 ggcaactaca agacccgcgc cgaggtgaag ttcgagggcg acaccctggt gaaccgcatc
      841 gagctgaagg gcatcgactt caaggaggac ggcaacatcc tggggcacaa gctggagtac
      901 aaccttcctg accaactgac tgaagagcag atcgcagaat ttaaagaggc tttctcccta
      961 tttgacaagg acggggatgg gacaataaca accaaggagc tggggacggt gatgcgttct
     1021 ctggggcaga accccacaga agcagagctg caggacatga tcaatgaagt agatgccgac
     1081 ggtgacggca caatcgactt ccctgagttc ctgacaatga tggcaagaaa agggagctac
     1141 agggacagtg aagaagaaat tagagaagcg ttcggtgtgt ttgataagga tggcaatggc
     1201 tacatcagtg cagcagagct tcgccacgtg atgaacaacc ttggagagaa gttaacagat
     1261 gaagaggttg atgaaatgat cagggaagca gacatcgatg gggatggtca ggtaaactac
     1321 gaagagtttg tacaaatgat gacagcgaag tga
//
